>Addgene plasmid #232822 | pGNL2-#21 | addgene full sequence | sequence record 462744 | Addgene NGS Result
AGCTTATCGACTGCACGGTGCACCAATGCTTCTGGCGTCAGGCAGCCATCGGAAGCTGTGGTATGGCTGT
GCAGGTCGTAAATCACTGCATAATTCGTGTCGCTCAAGGCGCACTCCCGTTCTGGATAATGTTTTTTGCG
CCGACATCATAACGGTTCTGGCAAATATTCTGAAATGAGCTGTTGACAATTAATCATCGGCTCGTATAAT
GTGTGGAATTGTGAGCGGATAACAATTTCACACAGGAAACAGTATTCATGTCCCCTATACTAGGTTATTG
GAAAATTAAGGGCCTTGTGCAACCCACTCGACTTCTTTTGGAATATCTTGAAGAAAAATATGAAGAGCAT
TTGTATGAGCGCGATGAAGGTGATAAATGGCGAAACAAAAAGTTTGAATTGGGTTTGGAGTTTCCCAATC
TTCCTTATTATATTGATGGTGATGTTAAATTAACACAGTCTATGGCCATCATACGTTATATAGCTGACAA
GCACAACATGTTGGGTGGTTGTCCAAAAGAGCGTGCAGAGATTTCAATGCTTGAAGGAGCGGTTTTGGAT
ATTAGATACGGTGTTTCGAGAATTGCATATAGTAAAGACTTTGAAACTCTCAAAGTTGATTTTCTTAGCA
AGCTACCTGAAATGCTGAAAATGTTCGAAGATCGTTTATGTCATAAAACATATTTAAATGGTGATCATGT
AACCCATCCTGACTTCATGTTGTATGACGCTCTTGATGTTGTTTTATACATGGACCCAATGTGCCTGGAT
GCGTTCCCAAAATTAGTTTGTTTTAAAAAACGTATTGAAGCTATCCCACAAATTGATAAGTACTTGAAAT
CCAGCAAGTATATAGCATGGCCTTTGCAGGGCTGGCAAGCCACGTTTGGTGGTGGCGACCATCCTCCAAA
ATCGGATCTGATCGAAGGTCGTGGGATCCCCGAATTCATGGTGAAGCCCAAGTACAAAGGACGGAGCACC
ATCAACCCGTCCAAGGCCAGCACAAACCCAGATCGAGTGCAGGGAGCAGGAGGCCAAAACATGAGGGACC
GGGCCACCATCCGGCGCCTGAATATGTATAGGCAAAAGGAGCGCAGGAACAGTCGTGGTAAAATAATTAA
ACCCCTGCAATATCAATCAACGGTGGCTTCTGGCACAGTGGCAAGAGTAGAGCCAAATATTAAATGGTTT
GGAAACACACGTGTGATTAAGCAGTCATCATTACAAAAATTTCAAGAGGAAATGGATACAGTTATGAAGG
ATCCATACAAAGTTGTCATGAAGCAAAGCAAGTTACCAATGTCTCTTCTCCATGATCGAATCCGGCCTCA
TAACTTGAAGGTG
[999 nt withheld, positions 1344-2342]
GAGCCACTTGTGGCCCCCCAGCTTCTACCCTCCTCATCTTTGGAAGTTGTCCCAGAAGCAGCCCAGAACA
ATCCAGGGGAGGAAGTCACAGAAACTGCAGGTGAAGGGTCAGAATCCATCATTAAGGAAGAAACAGAAGA
GAACAGTCACTGTGATGCTAACACAGAGATGCAGCAGATTCTCACACGAGTTCGGCAGAACTTTGGTAAA
ATCAACGTGGTGCCTCAGTTTTCTGGGGATGACCTGGTTCCTGTGGAGGTGTCAGATCTTGAGGAAGAGC
TTGAGAGCTTTTCTGATGAAGAGGAGGAGGAACAGGAGCAACAAAGAGATGATGCGGAAGAGTCTTCCTC
GGAGCCTGAGGAGGAAAATGTGGGAAACGACACCAAAGCCGTTATTAAAGCACTGGATGAGAAGATTGCC
AAATATCAGAAGTTTCTAGACAAAGCCAAAGCCAAAAAGTTTTCAGCAGTCAGAATATCCAAGGGACTGA
GTGAAAAGATATTTGCAAAACCTGAAGAACAAAGAAAAACACTGGAAGAACACCACCACCACCACCACTG
ACTCGAGCGGCCGCATCGTGACTGACTGACGATCTGCCTCGCGCGTTTCGGTGATGACGGTGAAAACCTC
TGACACATGCAGCTCCCGGAGACGGTCACAGCTTGTCTGTAAGCGGATGCCGGGAGCAGACAAGCCCGTC
AGGGCGCGTCAGCGGGTGTTGGCGGGTGTCGGGGCGCAGCCATGACCCAGTCACGTAGCGATAGCGGAGT
GTATAATTCTTGAAGACGAAAGGGCCTCGTGATACGCCTATTTTTATAGGTTAATGTCATGATAATAATG
GTTTCTTAGACGTCAGGTGGCACTTTTCGGGGAAATGTGCGCGGAACCCCTATTTGTTTATTTTTCTAAA
TACATTCAAATATGTATCCGCTCATGAGACAATAACCCTGATAAATGCTTCAATAATATTGAAAAAGGAA
GAGTATGAGTATTCAACATTTCCGTGTCGCCCTTATTCCCTTTTTTGCGGCATTTTGCCTTCCTGTTTTT
GCTCACCCAGAAACGCTGGTGAAAGTAAAAGATGCTGAAGATCAGTTGGGTGCACGAGTGGGTTACATCG
AACTGGATCTCAACAGCGGTAAGATCCTTGAGAGTTTTCGCCCCGAAGAACGTTTTCCAATGATGAGCAC
TTTTAAAGTTCTGCTATGTGGCGCGGTATTATCCCGTGTTGACGCCGGGCAAGAGCAACTCGGTCGCCGC
ATACACTATTCTCAGAATGACTTGGTTGAGTACTCACCAGTCACAGAAAAGCATCTTACGGATGGCATGA
CAGTAAGAGAATTATGCAGTGCTGCCATAACCATGAGTGATAACACTGCGGCCAACTTACTTCTGACAAC
GATCGGAGGACCGAAGGAGCTAACCGCTTTTTTGCACAACATGGGGGATCATGTAACTCGCCTTGATCGT
TGGGAACCGGAGCTGAATGAAGCCATACCAAACGACGAGCGTGACACCACGATGCCTGCAGCAATGGCAA
CAACGTTGCGCAAACTATTAACTGGCGAACTACTTACTCTAGCTTCCCGGCAACAATTAATAGACTGGAT
GGAGGCGGATAAAGTTGCAGGACCACTTCTGCGCTCGGCCCTTCCGGCTGGCTGGTTTATTGCTGATAAA
TCTGGAGCCGGTGAGCGTGGGTCTCGCGGTATCATTGCAGCACTGGGGCCAGATGGTAAGCCCTCCCGTA
TCGTAGTTATCTACACGACGGGGAGTCAGGCAACTATGGATGAACGAAATAGACAGATCGCTGAGATAGG
TGCCTCACTGATTAAGCATTGGTAACTGTCAGACCAAGTTTACTCATATATACTTTAGATTGATTTAAAA
CTTCATTTTTAATTTAAAAGGATCTAGGTGAAGATCCTTTTTGATAATCTCATGACCAAAATCCCTTAAC
GTGAGTTTTCGTTCCACTGAGCGTCAGACCCCGTAGAAAAGATCAAAGGATCTTCTTGAGATCCTTTTTT
TCTGCGCGTAATCTGCTGCTTGCAAACAAAAAAACCACCGCTACCAGCGGTGGTTTGTTTGCCGGATCAA
GAGCTACCAACTCTTTTTCCGAAGGTAACTGGCTTCAGCAGAGCGCAGATACCAAATACTGTCCTTCTAG
TGTAGCCGTAGTTAGGCCACCACTTCAAGAACTCTGTAGCACCGCCTACATACCTCGCTCTGCTAATCCT
GTTACCAGTGGCTGCTGCCAGTGGCGATAAGTCGTGTCTTACCGGGTTGGACTCAAGACGATAGTTACCG
GATAAGGCGCAGCGGTCGGGCTGAACGGGGGGTTCGTGCACACAGCCCAGCTTGGAGCGAACGACCTACA
CCGAACTGAGATACCTACAGCGTGAGCTATGAGAAAGCGCCACGCTTCCCGAAGGGAGAAAGGCGGACAG
GTATCCGGTAAGCGGCAGGGTCGGAACAGGAGAGCGCACGAGGGAGCTTCCAGGGGGAAACGCCTGGTAT
CTTTATAGTCCTGTCGGGTTTCGCCACCTCTGACTTGAGCGTCGATTTTTGTGATGCTCGTCAGGGGGGC
GGAGCCTATGGAAAAACGCCAGCAACGCGGCCTTTTTACGGTTCCTGGCCTTTTGCTGGCCTTTTGCTCA
CATGTTCTTTCCTGCGTTATCCCCTGATTCTGTGGATAACCGTATTACCGCCTTTGAGTGAGCTGATACC
GCTCGCCGCAGCCGAACGACCGAGCGCAGCGAGTCAGTGAGCGAGGAAGCGGAAGAGCGCCTGATGCGGT
ATTTTCTCCTTACGCATCTGTGCGGTATTTCACACCGCATAAATTCCGACACCATCGAATGGCGCAAAAC
CTTTCGCGGTATGGCATGATAGCGCCCGGAAGAGAGTCAATTCAGGGTGGTGAATGTGAAACCAGTAACG
TTATACGATGTCGCAGAGTATGCCGGTGTCTCTTATCAGACCGTTTCCCGCGTGGTGAACCAGGCCAGCC
ACGTTTCTGCGAAAACGCGGGAAAAAGTGGAAGCGGCGATGGCGGAGCTGAATTACATTCCCAACCGCGT
GGCACAACAACTGGCGGGCAAACAGTCGTTGCTGATTGGCGTTGCCACCTCCAGTCTGGCCCTGCACGCG
CCGTCGCAAATTGTCGCGGCGATTAAATCTCGCGCCGATCAACTGGGTGCCAGCGTGGTGGTGTCGATGG
TAGAACGAAGCGGCGTCGAAGCCTGTAAAGCGGCGGTGCACAATCTTCTCGCGCAACGCGTCAGTGGGCT
GATCATTAACTATCCGCTGGATGACCAGGATGCCATTGCTGTGGAAGCTGCCTGCACTAATGTTCCGGCG
TTATTTCTTGATGTCTCTGACCAGACACCCATCAACAGTATTATTTTCTCCCATGAAGACGGTACGCGAC
TGGGCGTGGAGCATCTGGTCGCATTGGGTCACCAGCAAATCGCGCTGTTAGCGGGCCCATTAAGTTCTGT
CTCGGCGCGTCTGCGTCTGGCTGGCTGGCATAAATATCTCACTCGCAATCAAATTCAGCCGATAGCGGAA
CGGGAAGGCGACTGGAGTGCCATGTCCGGTTTTCAACAAACCATGCAAATGCTGAATGAGGGCATCGTTC
CCACTGCGATGCTGGTTGCCAACGATCAGATGGCGCTGGGCGCAATGCGCGCCATTACCGAGTCCGGGCT
GCGCGTTGGTGCGGATATCTCGGTAGTGGGATACGACGATACCGAAGACAGCTCATGTTATATCCCGCCG
TTAACCACCATCAAACAGGATTTTCGCCTGCTGGGGCAAACCAGCGTGGACCGCTTGCTGCAACTCTCTC
AGGGCCAGGCGGTGAAGGGCAATCAGCTGTTGCCCGTCTCACTGGTGAAAAGAAAAACCACCCTGGCGCC
CAATACGCAAACCGCCTCTCCCCGCGCGTTGGCCGATTCATTAATGCAGCTGGCACGACAGGTTTCCCGA
CTGGAAAGCGGGCAGTGAGCGCAACGCAATTAATGTAAGTTAGCTCACTCATTAGGCACCCCAGGCTTTA
CACTTTATGCTTCCGGCTCGTATGTTGTGTGGAATTGTGAGCGGATAACAATTTCACACAGGAAACAGCT
ATGACCATGATTACGGATTCACTGGCCGTCGTTTTACAACGTCGTGACTGGGAAAACCCTGGCGTTACCC
AACTTAATCGCCTTGCAGCACATCCCCCTTTCGCCAGCTGGCGTAATAGCGAAGAGGCCCGCACCGATCG
CCCTTCCCAACAGTTGCGCAGCCTGAATGGCGAATGGCGCTTTGCCTGGTTTCCGGCACCAGAAGCGGTG
CCGGAAAGCTGGCTGGAGTGCGATCTTCCTGAGGCCGATACTGTCGTCGTCCCCTCAAACTGGCAGATGC
ACGGTTACGATGCGCCCATCTACACCAACGTGACCTATCCCATTACGGTCAATCCGCCGTTTGTTCCCAC
GGAGAATCCGACGGGTTGTTACTCGCTCACATTTAATGTTGATGAAAGCTGGCTACAGGAAGGCCAGACG
CGAATTATTTTTGATGGCGTTGGAATT
Features (pLannotate 1.2.2; 18 found; start..end, strand, type, name):
    183..211     +  promoter       tac promoter: strong E. coli promoter; hybrid between the trp and lac UV5 promoters
    219..235     +  protein_bind   lac operator: The lac repressor binds to the lac operator to inhibit transcription in E. coli. This inhibition can be relieved by adding lactose or isopropyl-β-D-thiogalactopyranoside (IPTG). lac repressor encoded by lacI
    258..911     +  CDS            GST26_SCHJA: Experimental evidence at protein level: Swiss-Prot protein existence level 1. GST isoenzymes appear to play a central role in the parasite detoxification system. Other functions are also suspected including a role in increasing the solubility of haematin in the parasite gut. From Schistosoma japonicum (Blood fluke).
    948..2879    +  CDS            GNL2 (fragment) (sequence partly withheld): NOG2_HUMAN - Also known as NGP1. Experimental evidence at protein level: Swiss-Prot protein existence level 1. GTPase that associates with pre-60S ribosomal subunits in the nucleolus and is required for their nuclear export and maturation (By similarity). May promote cell proliferation possibly by increasing p53/TP53 protein levels, and consequently those of its downstream product CDKN1A/p21, and decreasing RPL23A protein levels (PubMed:26203195). From Homo sapiens (Human).
   2883..2900    +  CDS            9xHis (fragment): 9xHis affinity tag
   2936..2975    +  CDS            rop (fragment): Rop protein, which maintains plasmids at low copy number; rop
   3077..3117    +  misc_feature   bom (fragment): basis of mobility region from pBR322
   3222..3326    +  promoter       AmpR promoter: bla
   3327..4187    +  CDS            AmpR: β-lactamase; bla; confers resistance to ampicillin, carbenicillin, and related antibiotics
   4358..4946    +  rep_origin     ori: high-copy-number ColE1/pMB1/pBR322/pUC origin of replication
   5132..5183    -  misc_feature   bom (fragment): basis of mobility region from pBR322
   5190..5267    +  promoter       lacI promoter: lacI
   5268..6350    +  CDS            lacI: lac repressor; lacI; The lac repressor binds to the lac operator to inhibit transcription in E. coli. This inhibition can be relieved by adding lactose or isopropyl-β-D-thiogalactopyranoside (IPTG).
   6363..6384    +  protein_bind   CAP binding site: CAP binding activates transcription in the presence of cAMP. E. coli catabolite activator protein
   6399..6429    +  promoter       lac promoter: promoter for the E. coli lac operon
   6437..6453    +  protein_bind   lac operator: The lac repressor binds to the lac operator to inhibit transcription in E. coli. This inhibition can be relieved by adding lactose or isopropyl-β-D-thiogalactopyranoside (IPTG). lac repressor encoded by lacI
   6473..6646    +  CDS            lacZα: LacZα fragment of β-galactosidase; lacZ fragment
   6910..107     -  CDS            yciV (fragment) (across the origin): RNAAM_ECOLI - Also known as trpH From Escherichia coli (strain K12).
