[The description below was written by a language model from this plasmid's Addgene catalogue record and pLannotate feature annotations shown in this document.]
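Description:
pGNL2-#21 is a bacterial expression plasmid built on the pGEX-5X-1 backbone for producing a truncated human GNL2 protein in E. coli. It is a 6,919 nt, high-copy plasmid that replicates from a ColE1/pMB1-type origin and is selected with ampicillin through the β-lactamase (AmpR) gene and its own promoter. Short remnants of the pBR322 rop and bom regions, a lac promoter/lacZα segment and a small fragment of an E. coli gene are also annotated; these appear to be backbone carry-over rather than functional parts of the payload.

The expression cassette is driven by the strong hybrid tac promoter followed by a lac operator, and the plasmid carries its own lacI gene. Transcription is therefore held off by lac repressor and can be induced with IPTG. The open reading frame begins with Schistosoma japonicum glutathione S-transferase (GST), continues into the GNL2 coding region and ends with a C-terminal polyhistidine tag. The catalogue lists this tag as 6xHis, and the annotation matches it as an 18 nt fragment of a longer His tag. The insert encodes residues 1–645 of GNL2 (also known as NGP1 or Nog2), with residues 646–731 deleted. GNL2 is a nucleolar GTPase associated with pre-60S ribosomal subunit maturation and export. The two tags should allow purification or detection by either glutathione or metal-affinity methods. The stated purpose is bacterial production of the tagged GNL2 fragment for use as a probe, though the record does not say in what kind of assay.
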