Addgene plasmid #232822: pGNL2-#21
Purpose: Bacterial expression of His-tagged GNL2 (1-645aa). To be used as a probe.
Depositing lab: Shiro Iuchi.
Backbone
  Vector backbone: pGEX-5X-1
  Vector type: Bacterial Expression
Growth in bacteria
  Bacterial resistance: Ampicillin, 100 μg/mL
  Growth temperature: 37°C
  Growth strain: NEB Stable
  Copy number: High Copy
Gene/Insert
  Gene/Insert name: GNL2 fragment (1-645aa)-6x His
  Species: H. sapiens (human)
  Mutation: deletion (646-731aa)
  Entrez Gene: GNL2 (a.k.a. HUMAUANTIG, NGP1, Ngp-1, Nog2, Nug2)
  Tag / fusion protein: GST (N terminal on insert); 6xHis (C terminal on insert)
  Cloning method: Other
  Sequencing primers: 5′ N/A
Terms and licenses: Academic/Nonprofit Terms; Industry Terms: Not Available to Industry
How to cite: pGNL2-#21 was a gift from Shiro Iuchi (Addgene plasmid # 232822)
