>Addgene plasmid #232822 | pGNL2-#21 | depositor partial sequence | sequence record 457858 | GNL2 (1-645aa)
NANNTGCACACTGACCAAGAAACNGATTCAGTGTTNNTCATTGGCTATCCAATGTTGCAGAGNTCTGNTG
ATAANTACNTGCGTCTAAGAAAAGTTTGCAAACGTGGCTCCCATGCAGTGAAACAAAGGTCTGGCAGTAT
ATTAC
[339 nt withheld, positions 146-484]
GAGCCACTTGTGGCCCCCCAGCTTCTACCCTCCTCATCTTTGGAAGTTGTCCCAGAAGCAGCCCAGAACA
ATCCAGGGGAGGAAGTCACAGAAACTGCAGGTGAAGGGTCAGAATCCATCATTAAGGAAGAAACAGAAGA
GAACAGTCACTGTGATGCTAACACAGAGATGCAGCAGATTCTCACACGAGTTCGGCAGAACTTTGGTAAA
ATCAACGTGGTGCCTCAGTTTTCTGGGGATGACCTGGTTCCTGTGGAGGTGTCAGATCTTGAGGAAGAGC
TTGAGAGCTTTTCTGATGAAGAGGAGGAGGAACAGGAGCAACAAAGAGATGATGCGGAAGAGTCTTCCTC
GGAGCCTGAGGAGGAAAATGTGGGAAACGACACCAAAGCCGTTATTAAAGCACTGGATGAGAAGATTGCC
AAATATCAGAAGTTTCTAGACAAAGCCAAAGCCAAAAAGTTTTCAGCAGTCAGAATATCCAAGGGACTGA
GTGAAAAGATATTTGCAAAACCTGAAGAACAAAGAAAAACACTGGAAGAACACCACCACCACCACCACTG
ACTCGAGCGGCCGCATCGTGACTGACTGACGATCTGCCCCCCNNCNNCNTNNNNNN
